Addgene plasmid #103938: AFDN_PDZ_1
Purpose: Protein expression and purification of TRITHORAX PDZ domain
Depositing lab: Sachdev Sidhu. Depositing organization: University of Toronto. Publication: A specificity map for the PDZ domain family. Tonikian R, Zhang Y, Sazinsky SL, Currell B, Yeh JH, Reva B, Held HA, Appleton BA, Evangelista M, Wu Y, Xin X, Chan AC, Seshagiri S, Lasky LA, Sander C, Boone C, Bader GD, Sidhu SS. PLoS Biol. 2008 Sep 30;6(9):e239. doi: 10.1371/journal.pbio.0060239. PubMed 18828675.
Backbone
  Vector backbone: pGEX-6P-1
  Backbone size w/o insert (bp): 4984
  Vector type: Bacterial Expression
Growth in bacteria
  Bacterial resistance: Ampicillin, 100 μg/mL
  Growth temperature: 37°C
  Growth strain: DH5alpha
  Copy number: Unknown
Gene/Insert
  Gene/Insert name: AFDN (alt name: TRITHORAX PDZ)
  Species: H. sapiens (human)
  Mutation: contains AA983-1110 of AFDN
  Entrez Gene: AFDN (a.k.a. AF6, MLL-AF6, MLLT4, l-afadin)
  Promoter: tac
  Tag / fusion protein: GST (N terminal on backbone)
  Cloning method: Restriction Enzyme; 5′ cloning site unknown (unknown if destroyed); 3′ cloning site unknown (unknown if destroyed)
  Sequencing primers: 5′ pGEX Fwd
Terms and licenses: Academic/Nonprofit Terms; Industry Terms: Not Available to Industry
How to cite: AFDN_PDZ_1 was a gift from Sachdev Sidhu (Addgene plasmid # 103938 ; http://n2t.net/addgene:103938 ; RRID:Addgene_103938)
