[The description below was written by a language model from this plasmid's Addgene catalogue record and pLannotate feature annotations shown in this document.]
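Description:
AFDN_PDZ_1 is a bacterial expression plasmid built on the pGEX-6P-1 backbone for producing a PDZ domain of human afadin (AFDN, also known as AF6 or MLLT4) as a glutathione S-transferase fusion in E. coli. The insert encodes residues 983–1110 of AFDN, and the feature table shows a 384-nt AFDN fragment that matches that span, lying a short distance downstream of the Schistosoma japonicum GST coding sequence. GST therefore sits at the N terminus of the fusion and comes from the backbone. The catalogue entry also labels the insert "TRITHORAX PDZ", an alternative name that probably reflects the gene's MLL-related nomenclature. The restriction sites used for cloning are not recorded.

Expression is driven by the tac promoter, a strong trp/lac hybrid, followed by a lac operator. The plasmid carries its own lacI gene with its promoter, so the repressor keeps transcription low until it is relieved with IPTG. Propagation relies on a ColE1/pMB1-type origin, and selection is by ampicillin resistance from the bla gene under its native promoter. The remaining annotations are backbone remnants with no role in the payload: short rop and bom fragments, a lac promoter/operator with a lacZα segment downstream of lacI, and a small yciV-like fragment. The sequenced record is 5,358 nt, consistent with the stated backbone size plus the insert.

The stated purpose is expression and purification of the PDZ domain. GST allows affinity capture on glutathione resin and often helps solubility. The plasmid belongs to a collection of PDZ domain constructs associated with a study mapping peptide-binding specificity across the PDZ family.
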