Features (pLannotate 1.2.2; 17 found; start..end, strand, type, name):
      1..29      +  promoter       tac promoter: strong E. coli promoter; hybrid between the trp and lac UV5 promoters
     37..53      +  protein_bind   lac operator: The lac repressor binds to the lac operator to inhibit transcription in E. coli. This inhibition can be relieved by adding lactose or isopropyl-β-D-thiogalactopyranoside (IPTG). lac repressor encoded by lacI
     76..729     +  CDS            GST26_SCHJA: Experimental evidence at protein level: Swiss-Prot protein existence level 1. GST isoenzymes appear to play a central role in the parasite detoxification system. Other functions are also suspected including a role in increasing the solubility of haematin in the parasite gut. From Schistosoma japonicum (Blood fluke).
    769..1152    +  CDS            AFDN (fragment): AFAD_HUMAN - Also known as AF6, MLLT4. Experimental evidence at protein level: Swiss-Prot protein existence level 1. Belongs to an adhesion system, probably together with the E- cadherin-catenin system, which plays a role in the organization of homotypic, interneuronal and heterotypic cell-cell adherens junctions (AJs) (By similarity). Nectin- and actin-filament-binding protein that connects nectin to the actin cytoskeleton (PubMed:11024295). May play a key role in the organization of epithelial structures of the embryonic ectoderm (By similarity). Essential for the organization of adherens ju
   1193..1232    +  CDS            rop (fragment): Rop protein, which maintains plasmids at low copy number; rop
   1334..1374    +  misc_feature   bom (fragment): basis of mobility region from pBR322
   1479..1583    +  promoter       AmpR promoter: bla
   1584..2444    +  CDS            AmpR: β-lactamase; bla; confers resistance to ampicillin, carbenicillin, and related antibiotics
   2615..3203    +  rep_origin     ori: high-copy-number ColE1/pMB1/pBR322/pUC origin of replication
   3389..3440    -  misc_feature   bom (fragment): basis of mobility region from pBR322
   3447..3524    +  promoter       lacI promoter: lacI
   3525..4607    +  CDS            lacI: lac repressor; lacI; The lac repressor binds to the lac operator to inhibit transcription in E. coli. This inhibition can be relieved by adding lactose or isopropyl-β-D-thiogalactopyranoside (IPTG).
   4620..4641    +  protein_bind   CAP binding site: CAP binding activates transcription in the presence of cAMP. E. coli catabolite activator protein
   4656..4686    +  promoter       lac promoter: promoter for the E. coli lac operon
   4694..4710    +  protein_bind   lac operator: The lac repressor binds to the lac operator to inhibit transcription in E. coli. This inhibition can be relieved by adding lactose or isopropyl-β-D-thiogalactopyranoside (IPTG). lac repressor encoded by lacI
   4730..4903    +  CDS            lacZα: LacZα fragment of β-galactosidase; lacZ fragment
   5167..5283    -  CDS            yciV (fragment): RNAAM_ECOLI - Also known as trpH From Escherichia coli (strain K12).
>Addgene plasmid #103938 | AFDN_PDZ_1 | addgene full sequence | sequence record 200266 | Addgene NGS Result
TTGACAATTAATCATCGGCTCGTATAATGTGTGGAATTGTGAGCGGATAACAATTTCACACAGGAAACAG
TATTCATGTCCCCTATACTAGGTTATTGGAAAATTAAGGGCCTTGTGCAACCCACTCGACTTCTTTTGGA
ATATCTTGAAGAAAAATATGAAGAGCATTTGTATGAGCGCGATGAAGGTGATAAATGGCGAAACAAAAAG
TTTGAATTGGGTTTGGAGTTTCCCAATCTTCCTTATTATATTGATGGTGATGTTAAATTAACACAGTCTA
TGGCCATCATACGTTATATAGCTGACAAGCACAACATGTTGGGTGGTTGTCCAAAAGAGCGTGCAGAGAT
TTCAATGCTTGAAGGAGCGGTTTTGGATATTAGATACGGTGTTTCGAGAATTGCATATAGTAAAGACTTT
GAAACTCTCAAAGTTGATTTTCTTAGCAAGCTACCTGAAATGCTGAAAATGTTCGAAGATCGTTTATGTC
ATAAAACATATTTAAATGGTGATCATGTAACCCATCCTGACTTCATGTTGTATGACGCTCTTGATGTTGT
TTTATACATGGACCCAATGTGCCTGGATGCGTTCCCAAAATTAGTTTGTTTTAAAAAACGTATTGAAGCT
ATCCCACAAATTGATAAGTACTTGAAATCCAGCAAGTATATAGCATGGCCTTTGCAGGGCTGGCAAGCCA
CGTTTGGTGGTGGCGACCATCCTCCAAAATCGGATCTGGAAGTTCTGTTCCAGGGGCCCCTGGGATCCGG
TGCAGATTATGAAAGTCACCTTCTGCGTGAGAACACAGAGCTGGCTCAGCCTCTGAGGAAAGAACCTGAA
ATAATCACTGTGACCCTAAAAAAGCAGAATGGAATGGGCCTTAGCATTGTTGCAGCAAAGGGTGCTGGTC
AAGATAAACTAGGAATCTACGTGAAGTCGGTTGTGAAAGGAGGTGCTGCAGATGTGGATGGACGTCTAGC
TGCAGGTGATCAGCTCCTCAGTGTGGATGGACGAAGTCTGGTTGGACTCTCTCAGGAAAGGGCGGCAGAA
CTCATGACAAGAACAAGCTCTGTGGTGACACTGGAAGTAGCAAAGCAGGGTGCCATCTACCACGGTCTGG
CCACCCTTCTCAATCAGCCATCCCCCATGATGTGAGTCGACTCGAGCGGCCGCATCGTGACTGACTGACG
ATCTGCCTCGCGCGTTTCGGTGATGACGGTGAAAACCTCTGACACATGCAGCTCCCGGAGACGGTCACAG
CTTGTCTGTAAGCGGATGCCGGGAGCAGACAAGCCCGTCAGGGCGCGTCAGCGGGTGTTGGCGGGTGTCG
GGGCGCAGCCATGACCCAGTCACGTAGCGATAGCGGAGTGTATAATTCTTGAAGACGAAAGGGCCTCGTG
ATACGCCTATTTTTATAGGTTAATGTCATGATAATAATGGTTTCTTAGACGTCAGGTGGCACTTTTCGGG
GAAATGTGCGCGGAACCCCTATTTGTTTATTTTTCTAAATACATTCAAATATGTATCCGCTCATGAGACA
ATAACCCTGATAAATGCTTCAATAATATTGAAAAAGGAAGAGTATGAGTATTCAACATTTCCGTGTCGCC
CTTATTCCCTTTTTTGCGGCATTTTGCCTTCCTGTTTTTGCTCACCCAGAAACGCTGGTGAAAGTAAAAG
ATGCTGAAGATCAGTTGGGTGCACGAGTGGGTTACATCGAACTGGATCTCAACAGCGGTAAGATCCTTGA
GAGTTTTCGCCCCGAAGAACGTTTTCCAATGATGAGCACTTTTAAAGTTCTGCTATGTGGCGCGGTATTA
TCCCGTGTTGACGCCGGGCAAGAGCAACTCGGTCGCCGCATACACTATTCTCAGAATGACTTGGTTGAGT
ACTCACCAGTCACAGAAAAGCATCTTACGGATGGCATGACAGTAAGAGAATTATGCAGTGCTGCCATAAC
CATGAGTGATAACACTGCGGCCAACTTACTTCTGACAACGATCGGAGGACCGAAGGAGCTAACCGCTTTT
TTGCACAACATGGGGGATCATGTAACTCGCCTTGATCGTTGGGAACCGGAGCTGAATGAAGCCATACCAA
ACGACGAGCGTGACACCACGATGCCTGCAGCAATGGCAACAACGTTGCGCAAACTATTAACTGGCGAACT
ACTTACTCTAGCTTCCCGGCAACAATTAATAGACTGGATGGAGGCGGATAAAGTTGCAGGACCACTTCTG
CGCTCGGCCCTTCCGGCTGGCTGGTTTATTGCTGATAAATCTGGAGCCGGTGAGCGTGGGTCTCGCGGTA
TCATTGCAGCACTGGGGCCAGATGGTAAGCCCTCCCGTATCGTAGTTATCTACACGACGGGGAGTCAGGC
AACTATGGATGAACGAAATAGACAGATCGCTGAGATAGGTGCCTCACTGATTAAGCATTGGTAACTGTCA
GACCAAGTTTACTCATATATACTTTAGATTGATTTAAAACTTCATTTTTAATTTAAAAGGATCTAGGTGA
AGATCCTTTTTGATAATCTCATGACCAAAATCCCTTAACGTGAGTTTTCGTTCCACTGAGCGTCAGACCC
CGTAGAAAAGATCAAAGGATCTTCTTGAGATCCTTTTTTTCTGCGCGTAATCTGCTGCTTGCAAACAAAA
AAACCACCGCTACCAGCGGTGGTTTGTTTGCCGGATCAAGAGCTACCAACTCTTTTTCCGAAGGTAACTG
GCTTCAGCAGAGCGCAGATACCAAATACTGTCCTTCTAGTGTAGCCGTAGTTAGGCCACCACTTCAAGAA
CTCTGTAGCACCGCCTACATACCTCGCTCTGCTAATCCTGTTACCAGTGGCTGCTGCCAGTGGCGATAAG
TCGTGTCTTACCGGGTTGGACTCAAGACGATAGTTACCGGATAAGGCGCAGCGGTCGGGCTGAACGGGGG
GTTCGTGCACACAGCCCAGCTTGGAGCGAACGACCTACACCGAACTGAGATACCTACAGCGTGAGCTATG
AGAAAGCGCCACGCTTCCCGAAGGGAGAAAGGCGGACAGGTATCCGGTAAGCGGCAGGGTCGGAACAGGA
GAGCGCACGAGGGAGCTTCCAGGGGGAAACGCCTGGTATCTTTATAGTCCTGTCGGGTTTCGCCACCTCT
GACTTGAGCGTCGATTTTTGTGATGCTCGTCAGGGGGGCGGAGCCTATGGAAAAACGCCAGCAACGCGGC
CTTTTTACGGTTCCTGGCCTTTTGCTGGCCTTTTGCTCACATGTTCTTTCCTGCGTTATCCCCTGATTCT
GTGGATAACCGTATTACCGCCTTTGAGTGAGCTGATACCGCTCGCCGCAGCCGAACGACCGAGCGCAGCG
AGTCAGTGAGCGAGGAAGCGGAAGAGCGCCTGATGCGGTATTTTCTCCTTACGCATCTGTGCGGTATTTC
ACACCGCATAAATTCCGACACCATCGAATGGCGCAAAACCTTTCGCGGTATGGCATGATAGCGCCCGGAA
GAGAGTCAATTCAGGGTGGTGAATGTGAAACCAGTAACGTTATACGATGTCGCAGAGTATGCCGGTGTCT
CTTATCAGACCGTTTCCCGCGTGGTGAACCAGGCCAGCCACGTTTCTGCGAAAACGCGGGAAAAAGTGGA
AGCGGCGATGGCGGAGCTGAATTACATTCCCAACCGCGTGGCACAACAACTGGCGGGCAAACAGTCGTTG
CTGATTGGCGTTGCCACCTCCAGTCTGGCCCTGCACGCGCCGTCGCAAATTGTCGCGGCGATTAAATCTC
GCGCCGATCAACTGGGTGCCAGCGTGGTGGTGTCGATGGTAGAACGAAGCGGCGTCGAAGCCTGTAAAGC
GGCGGTGCACAATCTTCTCGCGCAACGCGTCAGTGGGCTGATCATTAACTATCCGCTGGATGACCAGGAT
GCCATTGCTGTGGAAGCTGCCTGCACTAATGTTCCGGCGTTATTTCTTGATGTCTCTGACCAGACACCCA
TCAACAGTATTATTTTCTCCCATGAAGACGGTACGCGACTGGGCGTGGAGCATCTGGTCGCATTGGGTCA
CCAGCAAATCGCGCTGTTAGCGGGCCCATTAAGTTCTGTCTCGGCGCGTCTGCGTCTGGCTGGCTGGCAT
AAATATCTCACTCGCAATCAAATTCAGCCGATAGCGGAACGGGAAGGCGACTGGAGTGCCATGTCCGGTT
TTCAACAAACCATGCAAATGCTGAATGAGGGCATCGTTCCCACTGCGATGCTGGTTGCCAACGATCAGAT
GGCGCTGGGCGCAATGCGCGCCATTACCGAGTCCGGGCTGCGCGTTGGTGCGGATATCTCGGTAGTGGGA
TACGACGATACCGAAGACAGCTCATGTTATATCCCGCCGTTAACCACCATCAAACAGGATTTTCGCCTGC
TGGGGCAAACCAGCGTGGACCGCTTGCTGCAACTCTCTCAGGGCCAGGCGGTGAAGGGCAATCAGCTGTT
GCCCGTCTCACTGGTGAAAAGAAAAACCACGCTAGCGCCCAATACGCAAACCGCCTCTCCCCGCGCGTTG
GCCGATTCATTAATGCAGCTGGCACGACAGGTTTCCCGACTGGAAAGCGGGCAGTGAGCGCAACGCAATT
AATGTAAGTTAGCTCACTCATTAGGCACCCCAGGCTTTACACTTTATGCTTCCGGCTCGTATGTTGTGTG
GAATTGTGAGCGGATAACAATTTCACACAGGAAACAGCTATGACCATGATTACGGATTCACTGGCCGTCG
TTTTACAACGTCGTGACTGGGAAAACCCTGGCGTTACCCAACTTAATCGCCTTGCAGCACATCCCCCTTT
CGCCAGCTGGCGTAATAGCGAAGAGGCCCGCACCGATCGCCCTTCCCAACAGTTGCGCAGCCTGAATGGC
GAATGGCGCTTTGCCTGGTTTCCGGCACCAGAAGCGGTGCCGGAAAGCTGGCTGGAGTGCGATCTTCCTG
AGGCCGATACTGTCGTCGTCCCCTCAAACTGGCAGATGCACGGTTACGATGCGCCCATCTACACCAACGT
GACCTATCCCATTACGGTCAATCCGCCGTTTGTTCCCACGGAGAATCCGACGGGTTGTTACTCGCTCACA
TTTAATGTTGATGAAAGCTGGCTACAGGAAGGCCAGACGCGAATTATTTTTGATGGCGTTGGAATTAGCT
TATCGACTGCACGGTGCACCAATGCTTCTGGCGTCAGGCAGCCATCGGAAGCTGTGGTATGGCTGTGCAG
GTCGTAAATCACTGCATAATTCGTGTCGCTCAAGGCGCACTCCCGTTCTGGATAATGTTTTTTGCGCCGA
CATCATAACGGTTCTGGCAAATATTCTGAAATGAGCTG
